>Addgene plasmid #50982 | pLA CMV N-Flag RALB V23 R160 | depositor partial sequence | sequence record 76833 | CGCAAATGGGCGGTAGGCGTG
GTGATCATGGTTGGCAGCGTAGGCGTTGGCAAGTCAGCCCTGACGCTTCAGTTCATGTATGACGAGTTTG
TAGAAGACTATGAACCTACCAAAGCTGACAGTTATAGAAAGAAAGTGGTTCTTGATGGGGAAGAAGTTCA
GATAGATATTCTGGACACCGCTGGGCAAGAGGACTACGCAGCCATTCGAGATAACTACTTTCGGAGTGGG
GAAGGGTTTCTTCTTGTGTTCTCAATCACAGAACATGAATCCTTTACAGCAACAGCCGAATTCAGGGAAC
AGATTCTCCGTGTGAAGGCTGAAGAAGATAAAATTCCACTGCTCGTCGTGGGAAACAAGTCTGACCTAGA
GGAGCGGAGGCAGGTGCCTGTGGAGGAGGCCAGGAGTAAAGCCGAAGAGTGGGGCGTGCAGTACGTGGAG
ACGTCAGCGAGGACCCGGGCCAACGTGGACAAGGTGTTCTTTGACCTAATGAGAGAAATCAGAACAAAGA
AGATGTCAGAAAACAAAGACAAGAATGGCAAGAAAAGCAGCAAGAACAAGAAAAGTTTTAAAGAAAGATG
TTGCTTACTATGACTCGAGGAATTCGGATCCGTCGACAATCAACCTCTGGATTACAAAATTTGTGAAAGA
TTGACTGGTATTCTTAACTATGTTGCTCCTTTTACGCTATGTGGATACG
