>Addgene plasmid #50982 | pLA CMV N-Flag RALB V23 R160 | addgene partial sequence | sequence record 79707 | CMV-F 5'-CGCAAATGGGCGGTAGGCGTG-3'
ACCGTCAGATCGCCTGGAGACGCCATCCACGCTGTTTTGACCTCCATAGAAGACACCGACTCTAGCACCA
TGGATTACAAGGACGACGACGATAAGTCTAGAGCTGCCAACAAGAGTAAGGGCCAGAGCTCCTTGGCCCT
CCACAAGGTGATCATGGTTGGCAGCGTAGGCGTTGGCAAGTCAGCCCTGACGCTTCAGTTCATGTATGAC
GAGTTTGTAGAAGACTATGAACCTACCAAAGCTGACAGTTATAGAAAGAAAGTGGTTCTTGATGGGGAAG
AAGTTCAGATAGATATTCTGGACACCGCTGGGCAAGAGGACTACGCAGCCATTCGAGATAACTACTTTCG
GAGTGGGGAAGGGTTTCTTCTTGTGTTCTCAATCACAGAACATGAATCCTTTACAGCAACAGCCGAATTC
AGGGAACAGATTCTCCGTGTGAAGGCTGAAGAAGATAAAATTCCACTGCTCGTCGTGGGAAACAAGTCTG
ACCTAGAGGAGCGGAGGCAGGTGCCTGTGGAGGAGGCCAGGAGTAAAGCCGAAGAGTGGGGCGTGCAGTA
CGTGGAGACGTCAGCGAGGACCCGGGCCAACGTGGACAAGGTGTTCTTTGACCTAATGAGAGAAATCAGA
ACAAAGAAGATGTCAGAAAACAAAGACAAGAATGGCAAGAAAAGCAGCAAGAACAAGAAAAGTTTTAAAG
AAAGATGTTGCTTACTATGACTCGAGGAATTCGGATCCGTCGACAATCAACCTCTGGATTACAAAATTTG
TGAAAGATTGACTGGTATTCTTAACTATGTTGCTCCTTTTACGCTATGTGGATACGCTGCTTTAATGCCT
TTGTATCATGCTATTGCTTCCCGTATGGCTTTCATTTTCTCC
