[The description below was written by a language model from this plasmid's Addgene catalogue record.]
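Description:
pLA CMV N-Flag RALB V23 R160 is a lentiviral mammalian expression plasmid built on the pLA backbone. It is maintained in bacteria as a high-copy plasmid under ampicillin selection. The recorded propagation host is a recombination-deficient strain of the kind commonly chosen for lentiviral vectors, whose repeated terminal sequences can otherwise be unstable. No feature table accompanies the record, so the origin of replication, the layout of the lentiviral elements and any mammalian selection marker are not stated.

The payload is the human RALB open reading frame, encoding a Ras-like small GTPase, expressed from the CMV promoter with a Flag epitope fused to its N terminus. The insert sits between XbaI and XhoI sites, both of which are retained, and part of the plasmid derives from an ORFeome clone. The coding sequence carries two substitutions, G23V and K160R. By analogy with the corresponding glycine-to-valine change in Ras-family proteins, G23V is generally used as an activating mutation that keeps the GTPase in its GTP-bound state. K160R replaces a lysine with arginine, a conservative change typically made to remove a potential site of lysine modification such as ubiquitylation, although the record does not spell out the rationale.

The stated purpose is expression of RALB-V23/R160 in mammalian cells, by transfection or, given the vector type, by lentiviral transduction. The Flag tag allows detection or immunoprecipitation of the mutant protein. The associated study concerns regulation of RALB by a deubiquitylase in autophagy and innate immune signalling, consistent with use of this construct as an active, lysine-mutant comparator.
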