Addgene plasmid #50982: pLA CMV N-Flag RALB V23 R160
Purpose: Expresses RALB-V23/R160 in mammalian cells
Depositing lab: Anna Sablina. Depositing organization: Vlaams Instituut voor Biotechnologie (VIB, vzw). Publication: The deubiquitylase USP33 discriminates between RALB functions in autophagy and innate immune response. Simicek M, Lievens S, Laga M, Guzenko D, Aushev VN, Kalev P, Baietti MF, Strelkov SV, Gevaert K, Tavernier J, Sablina AA. Nat Cell Biol. 2013 Oct;15(10):1220-30. doi: 10.1038/ncb2847. Epub 2013 Sep 22. PubMed 24056301.
Backbone
  Vector backbone: pLA
  Vector type: Mammalian Expression, Lentiviral
Growth in bacteria
  Bacterial resistance: Ampicillin, 100 μg/mL
  Growth temperature: 37°C
  Growth strain: Stbl3
  Copy number: High Copy
Gene/Insert
  Gene/Insert name: RALB
  Species: H. sapiens (human)
  Mutation: G23V K160R
  Entrez Gene: RALB
  Promoter: CMV
  Tag / fusion protein: Flag (N terminal on insert)
  Cloning method: Restriction Enzyme; 5′ cloning site XbaI (not destroyed); 3′ cloning site XhoI (not destroyed)
  Sequencing primers: 5′ CGCAAATGGGCGGTAGGCGTG; 3′ AACTCCTCATAAAGAGACAGC
Resource information
  A portion of this plasmid was derived from a plasmid made by: Orfeome
Terms and licenses: Academic/Nonprofit Terms; Industry Terms: Not Available to Industry
How to cite: pLA CMV N-Flag RALB V23 R160 was a gift from Anna Sablina (Addgene plasmid # 50982 ; http://n2t.net/addgene:50982 ; RRID:Addgene_50982)
